Addgene plasmid #12443: pCAGGS-FLAG-mISG15
Depositing lab: Dong-Er Zhang. Depositing organization: Scripps California (The Scripps Research Institute). Publication: Interferon-inducible ubiquitin E2, Ubc8, is a conjugating enzyme for protein ISGylation. Kim KI, Giannakopoulos NV, Virgin HW, Zhang DE. Mol Cell Biol. 2004 Nov . 24(21):9592-600. 10.1128/MCB.24.21.9592-9600.2004 PubMed 15485925.
Backbone
  Vector backbone: pCAGGS
  Backbone size w/o insert (bp): 4790
  Vector type: Mammalian Expression
Growth in bacteria
  Bacterial resistance: Ampicillin, 100 μg/mL
  Growth temperature: 37°C
  Growth strain: DH5alpha
  Copy number: High Copy
Gene/Insert
  Gene/Insert name: ISG15
  Species: M. musculus (mouse)
  Tag / fusion protein: FLAG (N terminal on insert)
  Cloning method: Restriction Enzyme; 5′ cloning site BamHI (not destroyed); 3′ cloning site ClaI (not destroyed)
  Sequencing primers: 5′ pCAG-F
Terms and licenses: Academic/Nonprofit Terms; Industry Terms: Not Available to Industry
Depositor comments: Please note that the ISG15 insert ends with the following amino acid sequence, LRLRGG. It is from pre-ISG15 which has a C-terminal deletion when compared to ISG15 sequences in GenBank. This plasmid is exactly as described in the associated publication listed below.
How to cite: pCAGGS-FLAG-mISG15 was a gift from Dong-Er Zhang (Addgene plasmid # 12443 ; http://n2t.net/addgene:12443 ; RRID:Addgene_12443)
