[The description below was written by a language model from this plasmid's Addgene catalogue record and pLannotate feature annotations shown in this document.]
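Description:
pCAGGS-FLAG-mISG15 is a mammalian expression plasmid built on the pCAGGS backbone, with a sequenced length of about 5.3 kb. It is maintained in E. coli through a high-copy ColE1/pUC-type origin and selected with ampicillin via the β-lactamase gene and its own promoter. The backbone also carries an SV40 origin of replication, which can support episomal amplification in cells expressing SV40 large T antigen, plus residual lac promoter/operator and lacI fragments that are cloning remnants with no role in expression. No mammalian selection marker is annotated, so the plasmid is best suited to transient transfection.

The payload is mouse ISG15, cloned between BamHI and ClaI sites and carrying an N-terminal FLAG epitope. The annotation tool labels the tag as a fragment of 3xFLAG, but its short length fits the single FLAG tag given in the catalogue. Expression is driven by the composite CAG promoter (CMV immediate-early enhancer, chicken β-actin promoter and a chimeric β-actin/β-globin intron), which gives strong constitutive transcription in many mammalian cell types, and transcripts are terminated by the rabbit β-globin polyadenylation signal.

The depositor notes that the coding sequence ends at the C-terminal diglycine motif, lacking the extra residues found at the end of the pre-ISG15 sequences in GenBank. It therefore encodes a form that resembles processed ISG15, in which the terminal glycine used for conjugation is already exposed. ISG15 is an interferon-induced ubiquitin-like modifier attached to target lysines through an E1/E2/E3 cascade. In line with the associated study of an ISGylation E2 enzyme, the construct is typically used to overexpress tagged ISG15 so that free protein and ISG15 conjugates can be detected or purified through the FLAG epitope.
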