Features (pLannotate 1.2.2; 20 found; start..end, strand, type, name):
      1..380     +  enhancer       CMV enhancer: human cytomegalovirus immediate early enhancer
    382..658     +  promoter       chicken β-actin promoter: No description available
    659..1675    +  intron         chimeric intron: chimera between introns from chicken β-actin and rabbit β-globin
   1673..1729    +  CDS            HBB (fragment): HBB_LEPEU - Experimental evidence at protein level: Swiss-Prot protein existence level 1. Involved in oxygen transport from the lung to the various peripheral tissues. From Lepus europaeus (European hare).
   1730..1771    +  misc_feature   MCS (fragment): pBluescript multiple cloning site
   1774..1794    +  CDS            3xFLAG (fragment): three tandem FLAG® epitope tags
   1799..2263    +  CDS            Isg15: ISG15_MOUSE - Also known as G1p2, Ucrp. Experimental evidence at protein level: Swiss-Prot protein existence level 1. Ubiquitin-like protein which plays a key role in the innate immune response to viral infection either via its conjugation to a target protein (ISGylation) or via its action as a free or unconjugated protein. ISGylation involves a cascade of enzymatic reactions involving E1, E2, and E3 enzymes which catalyze the conjugation of ISG15 to a lysine residue in the target protein. Its target proteins include SERPINA3G/SPI2A, JAK1, MAPK3/ERK1, PLCG1, TRIM25, STAT5A, MAPK1/ERK2 and glob
   2267..2302    +  misc_feature   MCS (fragment): pBluescript multiple cloning site
   2390..2445    +  polyA_signal   β-globin poly(A) signal: rabbit β-globin polyadenylation signal (Gil and Proudfoot, 1987)
   2830..2846    -  protein_bind   lac operator: The lac repressor binds to the lac operator to inhibit transcription in E. coli. This inhibition can be relieved by adding lactose or isopropyl-β-D-thiogalactopyranoside (IPTG). lac repressor encoded by lacI
   2854..2884    -  promoter       lac promoter: promoter for the E. coli lac operon
   2899..2920    -  protein_bind   CAP binding site: CAP binding activates transcription in the presence of cAMP. E. coli catabolite activator protein
   2933..2972    -  CDS            lacI (fragment): lac repressor; lacI; The lac repressor binds to the lac operator to inhibit transcription in E. coli. This inhibition can be relieved by adding lactose or isopropyl-β-D-thiogalactopyranoside (IPTG).
   2979..3001    +  promoter       SV40 promoter (fragment): SV40 enhancer and early promoter
   3025..3160    +  rep_origin     SV40 ori: SV40 origin of replication
   3180..3314    +  polyA_signal   SV40 poly(A) signal: SV40 polyadenylation signal
   3316..3370    -  CDS            lacI (fragment): lac repressor; lacI; The lac repressor binds to the lac operator to inhibit transcription in E. coli. This inhibition can be relieved by adding lactose or isopropyl-β-D-thiogalactopyranoside (IPTG).
   3553..4141    -  rep_origin     ori: high-copy-number ColE1/pMB1/pBR322/pUC origin of replication
   4312..5172    -  CDS            AmpR: β-lactamase; bla; confers resistance to ampicillin, carbenicillin, and related antibiotics
   5173..5277    -  promoter       AmpR promoter: bla
>Addgene plasmid #12443 | pCAGGS-FLAG-mISG15 | addgene full sequence | sequence record 292642 | Addgene NGS Result
GACATTGATTATTGACTAGTTATTAATAGTAATCAATTACGGGGTCATTAGTTCATAGCCCATATATGGA
GTTCCGCGTTACATAACTTACGGTAAATGGCCCGCCTGGCTGACCGCCCAACGACCCCCGCCCATTGACG
TCAATAATGACGTATGTTCCCATAGTAACGCCAATAGGGACTTTCCATTGACGTCAATGGGTGGAGTATT
TACGGTAAACTGCCCACTTGGCAGTACATCAAGTGTATCATATGCCAAGTACGCCCCCTATTGACGTCAA
TGACGGTAAATGGCCCGCCTGGCATTATGCCCAGTACATGACCTTATGGGACTTTCCTACTTGGCAGTAC
ATCTACGTATTAGTCATCGCTATTACCATGGTCGAGGTGAGCCCCACGTTCTGCTTCACTCTCCCCATCT
CCCCCCCCTCCCCACCCCCAATTTTGTATTTATTTATTTTTTAATTATTTTGTGCAGCGATGGGGGCGGG
GGGGGGGGGNGGCGCGCGCCAGGCGGGGCGGGGCGGGGCGAGGGGCGGGGCGGGGCGAGGCGGAGAGGTG
CGGCGGCAGCCAATCAGAGCGGCGCGCTCCGAAAGTTTCCTTTTATGGCGAGGCGGCGGCGGCGGCGGCC
CTATAAAAAGCGAAGCGCGCGGCGGGCGGGAGTCGCTGCGCGCTGCCTTCGCCCCGTGCCCCGCTCCGCC
GCCGCCTCGCGCCGCCCGCCCCGGCTCTGACTGACCGCGTTACTCCCACAGGTGAGCGGGCGGGACGGCC
CTTCTCCTCCGGGCTGTAATTAGCGCTTGGTTTAATGACGGCTTGTTTCTTTTCTGTGGCTGCGTGAAAG
CCTTGAGGGGCTCCGGGAGGGCCCTTTGTGCGGGGGGAGCGGCTCGGGGGGTGCGTGCGTGTGTGTGTGC
GTGGGGAGCGCCGCGTGCGGCTCCGCGCTGCCCGGCGGCTGTGAGCGCTGCGGGCGCGGCGCGGGGCTTT
GTGCGCTCCGCAGTGTGCGCGAGGGGAGCGCGGCCGGGGGCGGTGCCCCGCGGTGCGGGGGGGGCTGCGA
GGGGAACAAAGGCTGCGTGCGGGGTGTGTGCGTGGGGGGGTGAGCAGGGGGTGTGGGCGCGTCGGTCGGG
CTGCAACCCCCCCTGCACCCCCCTCCCCGAGTTGCTGAGCACGGCCCGGCTTCGGGTGCGGGGCTCCGTA
CGGGGCGTGGCGCGGGGCTCGCCGTGCCGGGCGGGGGGTGGCGGCAGGTGGGGGTGCCGGGCGGGGCGGG
GCCGCCTCGGGCCGGGGAGGGCTCGGGGGAGGGGCGCGGCGGCCCCCGGAGCGCCGGCGGCTGTCGAGGC
GCGGCGAGCCGCAGCCATTGCCTTTTATGGTAATCGTGCGAGAGGGCGCAGGGACTTCCTTTGTCCCAAA
TCTGTGCGGAGCCGAAATCTGGGAGGCGCCGCCGCACCCCCTCTAGCGGGCGCGGGGCGAAGCGGTGCGG
CGCCGGCAGGAAGGAAATGGGCGGGGAGGGCCTTCGTGCGTCGCCGCGCCGCCGTCCCCTTCTCCCTCTC
CAGCCTCGGGGCTGTCCGCGGGGGGACGGCTGCCTTCGGGGGGGACGGGGCAGGGCGGGGTTCGGCTTCT
GGCGTGTGACCGGCGGCTCTAGAGCCTCTGCTAACCATGTTCATGCCTTCTTCTTTTTCCTACAGCTCCT
GGGCAACGTGCTGGTTATTGTGCTGTCTCATCATTTTGGCAAAGAATTCGAGCTCCACCGCGGTGGCGGC
CGCTCTAGAACTAGTGGATCCATGGACTACAAAGACGATGACGACAAGCTTGCCTGGGACCTAAAGGTGA
AGATGCTGGGGGGTAACGATTTCCTGGTGTCCGTGACTAACTCCATGACGGTGTCAGAACTGAAGAAGCA
GATTGCCCAGAAGATTGGTGTGCCGGCTTTCCAGCAGCGCCTGGCCCACCAAACTGCAGTGCTCCAGGAC
GGTCTTACCCTTTCCAGTCTGGGTCTGGGTCCCAGCAGCACAGTGATGCTAGTGGTACAGAACTGCAGCG
AGCCTCTGAGCATCCTGGTGAGGAACGAAAGGGGCCACAGCAACATCTATGAGGTCTTTCTGACGCAGAC
TGTAGACACGCTTAAGAAGAAGGTGTCCCAGCGGGAACAAGTCCACGAAGACCAGTTCTGGCTGAGCTTC
GAGGGAAGGCCCATGGAGGACAAGGAGCTGCTGGGGGAGTATGGCCTAAAGCCCCAGTGCACAGTGATCA
AGCATTTGCGCCTGAGGGGTGGGTAAATCGATACCGTCGACCTCGAGGGGGGGCCCGGTACCCGGGCATG
CTCGAGCTAGCAGATCTTTTTCCCTCTGCCAAAAATTATGGGGACATCATGAAGCCCCTTGAGCATCTGA
CTTCTGGCTAATAAAGGAAATTTATTTTCATTGCAATAGTGTGTTGGAATTTTTTGTGTCTCTCACTCGG
AAGGACATATGGGAGGGCAAATCATTTAAAACATCAGAATGAGTATTTGGTTTAGAGTTTGGCAACATAT
GCCCATATGCTGGCTGCCATGAACAAAGGTTGGCTATAAAGAGGTCATCAGTATATGAAACAGCCCCCTG
CTGTCCATTCCTTATTCCATAGAAAAGCCTTGACTTGAGGTTAGATTTTTTTTATATTTTGTTTTGTGTT
ATTTTTTTCTTTAACATCCCTAAAATTTTCCTTACATGTTTTACTAGCCAGATTTTTCCTCCTCTCCTGA
CTACTCCCAGTCATAGCTGTCCCTCTTCTCTTATGGAGATCCCTCGACCTGCAGCCCAAGCTTGGCGTAA
TCATGGTCATAGCTGTTTCCTGTGTGAAATTGTTATCCGCTCACAATTCCACACAACATACGAGCCGGAA
GCATAAAGTGTAAAGCCTGGGGTGCCTAATGAGTGAGCTAACTCACATTAATTGCGTTGCGCTCACTGCC
CGCTTTCCAGTCGGGAAACCTGTCGTGCCAGCGGATCCGCATCTCAATTAGTCAGCAACCATAGTCCCGC
CCCTAACTCCGCCCATCCCGCCCCTAACTCCGCCCAGTTCCGCCCATTCTCCGCCCCATGGCTGACTAAT
TTTTTTTATTTATGCAGAGGCCGAGGCCGCCTCGGCCTCTGAGCTATTCCAGAAGTAGTGAGGAGGCTTT
TTTGGAGGCCTAGGCTTTTGCAAAAAGCTAACTTGTTTATTGCAGCTTATAATGGTTACAAATAAAGCAA
TAGCATCACAAATTTCACAAATAAAGCATTTTTTTCACTGCATTCTAGTTGTGGTTTGTCCAAACTCATC
AATGTATCTTATCATGTCTGGATCCGCTGCATTAATGAATCGGCCAACGCGCGGGGAGAGGCGGTTTGCG
TATTGGGCGCTCTTCCGCTTCCTCGCTCACTGACTCGCTGCGCTCGGTCGTTCGGCTGCGGCGAGCGGTA
TCAGCTCACTCAAAGGCGGTAATACGGTTATCCACAGAATCAGGGGATAACGCAGGAAAGAACATGTGAG
CAAAAGGCCAGCAAAAGGCCAGGAACCGTAAAAAGGCCGCGTTGCTGGCGTTTTTCCATAGGCTCCGCCC
CCCTGACGAGCATCACAAAAATCGACGCTCAAGTCAGAGGTGGCGAAACCCGACAGGACTATAAAGATAC
CAGGCGTTTCCCCCTGGAAGCTCCCTCGTGCGCTCTCCTGTTCCGACCCTGCCGCTTACCGGATACCTGT
CCGCCTTTCTCCCTTCGGGAAGCGTGGCGCTTTCTCATAGCTCACGCTGTAGGTATCTCAGTTCGGTGTA
GGTCGTTCGCTCCAAGCTGGGCTGTGTGCACGAACCCCCCGTTCAGCCCGACCGCTGCGCCTTATCCGGT
AACTATCGTCTTGAGTCCAACCCGGTAAGACACGACTTATCGCCACTGGCAGCAGCCACTGGTAACAGGA
TTAGCAGAGCGAGGTATGTAGGCGGTGCTACAGAGTTCTTGAAGTGGTGGCCTAACTACGGCTACACTAG
AAGAACAGTATTTGGTATCTGCGCTCTGCTGAAGCCAGTTACCTTCGGAAAAAGAGTTGGTAGCTCTTGA
TCCGGCAAACAAACCACCGCTGGTAGCGGTGGTTTTTTTGTTTGCAAGCAGCAGATTACGCGCAGAAAAA
AAGGATCTCAAGAAGATCCTTTGATCTTTTCTACGGGGTCTGACGCTCAGTGGAACGAAAACTCACGTTA
AGGGATTTTGGTCATGAGATTATCAAAAAGGATCTTCACCTAGATCCTTTTAAATTAAAAATGAAGTTTT
AAATCAATCTAAAGTATATATGAGTAAACTTGGTCTGACAGTTACCAATGCTTAATCAGTGAGGCACCTA
TCTCAGCGATCTGTCTATTTCGTTCATCCATAGTTGCCTGACTCCCCGTCGTGTAGATAACTACGATACG
GGAGGGCTTACCATCTGGCCCCAGTGCTGCAATGATACCGCGAGACCCACGCTCACCGGCTCCAGATTTA
TCAGCAATAAACCAGCCAGCCGGAAGGGCCGAGCGCAGAAGTGGTCCTGCAACTTTATCCGCCTCCATCC
AGTCTATTAATTGTTGCCGGGAAGCTAGAGTAAGTAGTTCGCCAGTTAATAGTTTGCGCAACGTTGTTGC
CATTGCTACAGGCATCGTGGTGTCACGCTCGTCGTTTGGTATGGCTTCATTCAGCTCCGGTTCCCAACGA
TCAAGGCGAGTTACATGATCCCCCATGTTGTGCAAAAAAGCGGTTAGCTCCTTCGGTCCTCCGATCGTTG
TCAGAAGTAAGTTGGCCGCAGTGTTATCACTCATGGTTATGGCAGCACTGCATAATTCTCTTACTGTCAT
GCCATCCGTAAGATGCTTTTCTGTGACTGGTGAGTACTCAACCAAGTCATTCTGAGAATAGTGTATGCGG
CGACCGAGTTGCTCTTGCCCGGCGTCAATACGGGATAATACCGCGCCACATAGCAGAACTTTAAAAGTGC
TCATCATTGGAAAACGTTCTTCGGGGCGAAAACTCTCAAGGATCTTACCGCTGTTGAGATCCAGTTCGAT
GTAACCCACTCGTGCACCCAACTGATCTTCAGCATCTTTTACTTTCACCAGCGTTTCTGGGTGAGCAAAA
ACAGGAAGGCAAAATGCCGCAAAAAAGGGAATAAGGGCGACACGGAAATGTTGAATACTCATACTCTTCC
TTTTTCAATATTATTGAAGCATTTATCAGGGTTATTGTCTCATGAGCGGATACATATTTGAATGTATTTA
GAAAAATAAACAAATAGGGGTTCCGCGCACATTTCCCCGAAAAGTGCCACCTGGGTC
