>Addgene plasmid #12443 | pCAGGS-FLAG-mISG15 | addgene partial sequence | sequence record 19853 | Bglob-pA-R 5'-ttttggcagagggaaaaaga-3'
CCGGGTACCGGGCCCCCCCTCGAGGTCGACGGTATCGATTTACCCACCCCTCAGGCGCAAATGCTTGATC
ACTGTGCACTGGGGCTTTAGGCCATACTCCCCCAGCAGCTCCTTGTCCTCCATGGGCCTTCCCTCGAAGC
TCAGCCAGAACTGGTCTTCGTGGACTTGTTCCCGCTGGGACACCTTCTTCTTAAGCGTGTCTACAGTCTG
CGTCAGAAAGACCTCATAGATGTTGCTGTGGCCCCTTTCGTTCCTCACCAGGATGCTCAGAGGCTCGCTG
CAGTTCTGTACCACTAGCATCACTGTGCTGCTGGGACCCAGACCCAGACTGGAAAGGGTAAGACCGTCCT
GGAGCACTGCAGTTTGGTGGGCCAGGCGCTGCTGGAAAGCCGGCACACCAATCTTCTGGGCAATCTGCTT
CTTCAGTTCTGACACCGTCATGGAGTTAGTCACGGACACCAGGAAATCGTTACCCCCCAGCATCTTCACC
TTTAGGTCCCAGGCAAGCTTGTCGTCATCGTCTTTGTAGTCCATGGATCCACTAGTTCTAGAGCGGCCGC
CACCGCGGTGGAGCTCGAATTCTTTGCCAAAATGATGAGACAGCACAATAACCAGCACGTTGCCCAGGAG
CTGTAGGAAAA
