>Addgene plasmid #12443 | pCAGGS-FLAG-mISG15 | addgene partial sequence | sequence record 19854 | pCAG-F 5'-GCAACGTGCTGGTTATTGTG-3'
TGGCGGCCGCTCTAGAACTAGTGGATCCATGGACTACAAAGACGATGACGACAAGCTTGCCTGGGACCTA
AAGGTGAAGATGCTGGGGGGTAACGATTTCCTGGTGTCCGTGACTAACTCCATGACGGTGTCAGAACTGA
AGAAGCAGATTGCCCAGAAGATTGGTGTGCCGGCTTTCCAGCAGCGCCTGGCCCACCAAACTGCAGTGCT
CCAGGACGGTCTTACCCTTTCCAGTCTGGGTCTGGGTCCCAGCAGCACAGTGATGCTAGTGGTACAGAAC
TGCAGCGAGCCTCTGAGCATCCTGGTGAGGAACGAAAGGGGCCACAGCAACATCTATGAGGTCTTTCTGA
CGCAGACTGTAGACACGCTTAAGAAGAAGGTGTCCCAGCGGGAACAAGTCCACGAAGACCAGTTCTGGCT
GAGCTTCGAGGGAAGGCCCATGGAGGACAAGGAGCTGCTGGGGGAGTATGGCCTAAAGCCCCAGTGCACA
GTGATCAAGCATTTGCGCCTGAGGGGTGGGTAAATCGATACCGTCGACCTCGAGGGGGGGCCCGGTACCC
GGGCATGCTCGAGCTAGCAGATCTTTTTCCCTCTGCCAAAAATTATGGGGACATCATGAAGCCCCTTGAG
CATCTGACTTCTGGCTAATAAAGGAAATTTATTTTCATTGCAATAGTGTGTTGGAATTTTTTGTGTCTCT
CACTCG
